>Addgene plasmid #84968 | pPTK009-3a-αAmylase-αMFΔ | addgene full sequence | sequence record 173355 | Addgene NGS Result
ATGTTCTTTCCTGCGTTATCCCCTGATTCTGTGGATAACCGTAGTCGGTCTCATATGGTGGCATGGTGGT
CCTTATTCTTATATGGTCTTCAAGTTGCTGCTCCTGCCCTTGCTATGAGATTTCCTAGTATTTTCACTGC
TGTGCTATTTGCCGCTAGTTCCGCTCTAGCTGCTCCAGTTAATACTACTACTGAAGATGAATTGGAGGGT
GACTTCGATGTTGCTGTTCTGCCTTTTTCCGCTTCTATCGCAGCCAAGGAAGAAGGTGTATCTCTAGAGA
AGCGTGGTTCTTGAGACCAGACCAATAAAAAACGCCCGGCGGCAACCGAGCGTTCTGAACAAATCCAGAT
GGAGTTCTGAGGTCATTACTGGATCTATCAACAGGAGTCCAAGCGAGCTCGATATCAAATTACGCCCCGC
CCTGCCACTCATCGCAGTACTGTTGTAATTCATTAAGCATTCTGCCGACATGGAAGCCATCACAAACGGC
ATGATGAACCTGAATCGCCAGCGGCATCAGCACCTTGTCGCCTTGCGTATAATATTTGCCCATGGTGAAA
ACGGGGGCGAAGAAGTTGTCCATATTGGCCACGTTTAAATCAAAACTGGTGAAACTCACCCAGGGATTGG
CTGAAACGAAAAACATATTCTCAATAAACCCTTTAGGGAAATAGGCCAGGTTTTCACCGTAACACGCCAC
ATCTTGCGAATATATGTGTAGAAACTGCCGGAAATCGTCGTGGTATTCACTCCAGAGCGATGAAAACGTT
TCAGTTTGCTCATGGAAAACGGTGTAACAAGGGTGAACACTATCCCATATCACCAGCTCACCGTCTTTCA
TTGCCATACGAAATTCCGGATGAGCATTCATCAGGCGGGCAAGAATGTGAATAAAGGCCGGATAAAACTT
GTGCTTATTTTTCTTTACGGTCTTTAAAAAGGCCGTAATATCCAGCTGAACGGTCTGGTTATAGGTACAT
TGAGCAACTGACTGAAATGCCTCAAAATGTTCTTTACGATGCCATTGGGATATATCAACGGTGGTATATC
CAGTGATTTTTTTCTCCATTTTAGCTTCCTTAGCTCCTGAAAATCTCGATAACTCAAAAAATACGCCCGG
TAGTGATCTTATTTCATTATGGTGAAAGTTGGAACCTCTTACGTGCCCGATCAATCATGACCAAAATCCC
TTAACGTGAGTTTTCGTTCCACTGAGCGTCAGACCCCGTAGAAAAGATCAAAGGATCTTCTTGAGATCCT
TTTTTTCTGCGCGTAATCTGCTGCTTGCAAACAAAAAAACCACCGCTACCAGCGGTGGTTTGTTTGCCGG
ATCAAGAGCTACCAACTCTTTTTCCGAAGGTAACTGGCTTCAGCAGAGCGCAGATACCAAATACTGTTCT
TCTAGTGTAGCCGTAGTTAGGCCACCACTTCAAGAACTCTGTAGCACCGCCTACATACCTCGCTCTGCTA
ATCCTGTTACCAGTGGCTGCTGCCAGTGGCGATAAGTCGTGTCTTACCGGGTTGGACTCAAGACGATAGT
TACCGGATAAGGCGCAGCGGTCGGGCTGAACGGGGGGTTCGTGCACACAGCCCAGCTTGGAGCGAACGAC
CTACACCGAACTGAGATACCTACAGCGTGAGCTATGAGAAAGCGCCACGCTTCCCGAAGGGAGAAAGGCG
GACAGGTATCCGGTAAGCGGCAGGGTCGGAACAGGAGAGCGCACGAGGGAGCTTCCAGGGGGAAACGCCT
GGTATCTTTATAGTCCTGTCGGGTTTCGCCACCTCTGACTTGAGCGTCGATTTTTGTGATGCTCGTCAGG
GGGGCGGAGCCTATGGAAAAACGCCAGCAACGCGGCCTTTTTACGGTTCCTGGCCTTTTGCTGGCCTTTT
GCTCAC
Features (pLannotate 1.2.2; 7 found; start..end, strand, type, name):
      1..43      +  rep_origin     RSF ori (fragment): Plasmids containing the RSF 1030 origin of replication can be propagated in E. coli cells that contain additional plasmids with compatible origins.
     55..114     +  CDS            amy1 (fragment): AMYA1_ASPOR - Also known as amyI, Taa-G1. Experimental evidence at protein level: Swiss-Prot protein existence level 1. From Aspergillus oryzae (strain ATCC 42149 / RIB 40) (Yellow koji mold).
    115..285     +  CDS            MF(ALPHA)1 (fragment): MFAL1_YEAST - Also known as MF-ALPHA-1, MFAL1. Experimental evidence at protein level: Swiss-Prot protein existence level 1. The active factor is excreted into the culture medium by haploid cells of the alpha mating type and acts on cells of the opposite mating type (type A). It mediates the conjugation process between the two types by inhibiting the initiation of DNA synthesis in type a cells and synchronizing them with type alpha. From Saccharomyces cerevisiae (strain ATCC 204508 / S288c) (Baker's yeast).
    305..339     -  terminator     lambda t0 terminator: minimal transcription terminator from phage lambda (Scholtissek and Grosse, 1987)
    413..1069    -  CDS            cat: CAT_ECOLX - Experimental evidence at protein level: Swiss-Prot protein existence level 1. This enzyme is an effector of chloramphenicol resistance in bacteria. From Escherichia coli. This protein is used as a marker in many commonly used cloning vectors, such as pACYC184.
   1070..1167    -  promoter       cat promoter: promoter of the E. coli cat gene encoding chloramphenicol acetyltransferase
   1251..1839    +  rep_origin     ori: high-copy-number ColE1/pMB1/pBR322/pUC origin of replication
