[The description below was written by a language model from this plasmid's Addgene catalogue record and pLannotate feature annotations shown in this document.]
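Description:
pPTK009-3a-αAmylase-αMFΔ is a small (about 1.9 kb) part-storage plasmid from a modular Golden Gate toolkit for building Pichia pastoris secretion libraries. It is built on the pYTK001 entry vector and follows the design rules of the MoClo yeast toolkit, with which the depositor states it is compatible. It is an E. coli cloning vector, not a functional yeast expression plasmid. The annotated backbone contains a high-copy ColE1/pUC-type origin, a chloramphenicol acetyltransferase gene driven by its native cat promoter, and a lambda t0 terminator. A short fragment annotated as RSF ori is also detected at the start of the record, but it is too small to be a working origin. No yeast origin, yeast selection marker, promoter or yeast terminator is present, and the record lists no promoter for the insert.

The payload is a 231 bp synthetic "Type 3a" part, the position used in this toolkit scheme for N-terminal coding elements such as secretion signals. The feature table resolves it into two adjoining coding fragments. The first is a 60 bp segment matching the Aspergillus oryzae α-amylase (amy1), consistent with that enzyme's signal peptide. The second is a 171 bp fragment of Saccharomyces cerevisiae mating factor alpha 1, named αMFΔ, which presumably denotes a truncated form of the α-factor leader. Together they form a hybrid secretion leader. The part was inserted through BsmBI sites that were destroyed during cloning. In use, the part would be assembled with promoter, coding sequence and terminator parts into transcription units, so that this leader can be compared with other secretion signals for export of a protein of interest from Pichia pastoris.
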