Addgene plasmid #84968: pPTK009-3a-αAmylase-αMFΔ
Purpose: Type 3a, α-Amylase followed by αMFΔ - secretion signal
Depositing lab: Volker Sieber. Depositing organization: Technische Universitaet Muenchen (TUM). Publication: A Modular Toolkit for Generating Pichia pastoris Secretion Libraries. Obst U, Lu TK, Sieber V. ACS Synth Biol. 2017 Mar 15. doi: 10.1021/acssynbio.6b00337. PubMed 28252957.
Backbone
  Vector backbone: pYTK001-EntryVector
  Backbone manufacturer: Lee et al. (2015), ACS Synth. Biol. 4, 975–986.
  Backbone size w/o insert (bp): 1662
  Total vector size (bp): 1896
  Vector type: Yeast Expression, Synthetic Biology
Growth in bacteria
  Bacterial resistance: Chloramphenicol, 25 μg/mL
  Growth temperature: 37°C
  Growth strain: DH5alpha
  Copy number: High Copy
Gene/Insert
  Gene/Insert name: α-Amylase followed by MFΔ secretion tag (alt name: αAmylase-αMFΔ)
  Species: Synthetic
  Insert size (bp): 231
  Promoter: Non
  Cloning method: Restriction Enzyme; 5′ cloning site BsmBI (destroyed during cloning); 3′ cloning site BsmBI (destroyed during cloning)
  Sequencing primers: 5′ ccttttgctggccttttgctc; 3′ ccagtaatgacctcagaactcc
Terms and licenses: Academic/Nonprofit Terms; Industry Terms: Not Available to Industry
Depositor comments: Design of this plasmid was performed according to the described Methods in Lee et al. 2015 (A Highly Characterized Yeast Toolkit for Modular, Multipart Assembly) and this plasmid is compatible with the existing toolkit (MoClo-YTK, Kit number 1000000061)
How to cite: pPTK009-3a-αAmylase-αMFΔ was a gift from Volker Sieber (Addgene plasmid # 84968 ; http://n2t.net/addgene:84968 ; RRID:Addgene_84968)
